Addgene plasmid #43639: III-GGCA
Depositing lab: Chad Cowan & Kiran Musunuru. Depositing organization: Harvard University. Publication: A TALEN Genome-Editing System for Generating Human Stem Cell-Based Disease Models. Ding Q, Lee YK, Schaefer EA, Peters DT, Veres A, Kim K, Kuperwasser N, Motola DL, Meissner TB, Hendriks WT, Trevisan M, Gupta RM, Moisan A, Banks E, Friesen M, Schinzel RT, Xia F, Tang A, Xia Y, Figueroa E, Wann A, Ahfeldt T, Daheron L, Zhang F, Rubin LL, Peng LF, Chung RT, Musunuru K, Cowan CA. Cell Stem Cell. 2012 Dec 12. pii: S1934-5909(12)00645-5. doi: 10.1016/j.stem.2012.11.011. PubMed 23246482.
Backbone
  Vector backbone: pCRII-TOPO
  Backbone manufacturer: Invitrogen
  Backbone size w/o insert (bp): 3973
  Vector type: Bacterial Cloning
Growth in bacteria
  Bacterial resistance: Ampicillin and Kanamycin, 100 & 50 μg/mL
  Growth temperature: 37°C
  Growth strain: Top10
  Copy number: High Copy
Gene/Insert
  Gene/Insert name: III-GGCA
  Species: Synthetic
  Insert size (bp): 426
  Cloning method: TOPO Cloning
  Sequencing primers: 5′ T7; 3′ M13-rev
Terms and licenses: Academic/Nonprofit Terms; Industry Terms: Not Available to Industry
How to cite: III-GGCA was a gift from Chad Cowan & Kiran Musunuru (Addgene plasmid # 43639 ; http://n2t.net/addgene:43639 ; RRID:Addgene_43639)
