[The description below was written by a language model from this plasmid's Addgene catalogue record.]
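Description:
III-GGCA is a bacterial cloning plasmid built on the commercial pCRII-TOPO backbone (about 4.0 kb without insert), into which a 426 bp synthetic fragment was placed by TOPO cloning. It is a high-copy plasmid maintained in E. coli and is recorded as conferring resistance to both ampicillin and kanamycin, consistent with the dual markers carried by this backbone. The insert is flanked by T7 and M13-reverse priming sites, which are used to verify it by sequencing. No feature table accompanies the record, so the exact positions of the origin, resistance genes and other backbone elements are not documented here.

The insert comes from a TALEN genome-editing system developed for making human stem cell-based disease models. The record does not spell out what the fragment encodes. However, the name, the synthetic origin and a length matching roughly four TAL effector repeats of about 100 bp each suggest a pre-assembled repeat module. On that reading, it would specify recognition of the four-base sequence GGCA, and the "III" prefix would likely mark its position in an ordered assembly series. This interpretation is an inference from the naming and the associated publication, not something the record states. The plasmid has no listed promoter for expression in mammalian cells and is classed purely as a cloning vector. It is therefore best viewed as a library component from which the module is taken and joined with others to build a full-length TALE DNA-binding array in a separate nuclease expression vector, not as a construct used directly for editing.
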