>Addgene plasmid #43639 | III-GGCA | depositor partial sequence | sequence record 58904 | III-GGCA sequence 426 bps
CGTCTCGGCTCACCCCAGAGCAGGTCGTGGCAATCGCGAGCAATAACGGCGGAAAACAGGCTTTGGAAAC
GGTGCAGAGGCTCCTTCCAGTGCTGTGCCAAGCGCACGGACTGACCCCAGAGCAGGTCGTGGCAATCGCG
AGCAATAACGGCGGAAAACAGGCTTTGGAAACGGTGCAGAGGCTCCTTCCAGTGCTGTGCCAAGCGCACG
GCCTCACCCCAGAGCAGGTCGTGGCGATCGCAAGCCACGACGGAGGAAAGCAAGCCTTGGAAACAGTACA
GAGGCTGTTGCCTGTGCTGTGCCAAGCGCACGGATTAACCCCAGAGCAGGTCGTGGCAATCGCCTCCAAC
ATTGGCGGGAAACAGGCACTCGAGACTGTCCAGCGCCTGCTTCCCGTGCTGTGCCAAGCGCACGGACTCA
GAGACG
