>Addgene plasmid #43639 | III-GGCA | addgene partial sequence | sequence record 61711 | M13-F20 5'-TGTAAAACGACGGCCAGT-3'
GCGATTGGGCCCTCTGATGCATGCTCGAGCGGCCGCCAGTGTGATGGATATCTGCAGAATTCGCCCTTGA
TGCCGTCCTAGCGCGTCTCGGCTCACCCCAGAGCAGGTCGTGGCAATCGCGAGCAATAACGGCGGAAAAC
AGGCTTTGGAAACGGTGCAGAGGCTCCTTCCAGTGCTGTGCCAAGCGCACGGACTGACCCCAGAGCAGGT
CGTGGCAATCGCGAGCAATAACGGCGGAAAACAGGCTTTGGAAACGGTGCAGAGGCTCCTTCCAGTGCTG
TGCCAAGCGCACGGCCTCACCCCAGAGCAGGTCGTGGCGATCGCAAGCCACGACGGAGGAAAGCAAGCCT
TGGAAACAGTACAGAGGCTGTTGCCTGTGCTGTGCCAAGCGCACGGATTAACCCCAGAGCAGGTCGTGGC
AATCGCCTCCAACATTGGCGGGAAACAGGCACTCGAGACTGTCCAGCGCCTGCTTCCCGTGCTGTGCCAA
GCGCACGGACTCAGAGACGTGGGCACAGGAAAGATACTTAAGGGCGAATTCCAGCACACTGGCGGCCGTT
ACTAGTGGATCCGAGCTCGGTACCAAGCTTGATGCATAGCTTGAGTATTCTATAGTGTCACCTAAATAGC
TTGGCGTAATCATGGTCATAGCTGTTTCCTGTGTGAAATTGTTATCCGCTCACAATTCCACACAACATAC
GAGCCGGAAGCATAAAGTGTAAAGCCTGGGGTGCCTAATGAGTGAGCTAACTCACATTAATTGCGTTGCG
CTCACTGCCCGCTTTCCAGTCGGGAAAACCTGTCGTGCCAGCTGCATTAATGAATCGGCCAACGCGCGGG
GAGAGGCGGTTTGCGTATTGGGCGCTCTTCCGCTTCCTCGCT
